Addgene plasmid #119796: KFP14
Purpose: RpoD6 epitope tagged construct for integration at neutral site 1
Depositing lab: Erin O'Shea. Depositing organization: Harvard University. Publication: An RpaA-Dependent Sigma Factor Cascade Sets the Timing of Circadian Transcriptional Rhythms in Synechococcus elongatus. Fleming KE, O'Shea EK. Cell Rep. 2018 Dec 11;25(11):2937-2945.e3. doi: 10.1016/j.celrep.2018.11.049. PubMed 30540929.
Backbone
  Vector backbone: Vector for targeting integration at neutral site 1 in ATCC PCC7942 genome
  Vector type: Bacterial Expression
Growth in bacteria
  Bacterial resistance: Spectinomycin and Streptomycin, 50 & 50 μg/mL
  Growth temperature: 37°C
  Growth strain: DH5alpha
  Copy number: Unknown
Gene/Insert
  Gene/Insert name: Synpcc7942_1557
  Entrez Gene: Synpcc7942_1557 (a.k.a. Synpcc7942_1557)
Terms and licenses: Academic/Nonprofit Terms; Industry Terms: Not Available to Industry
How to cite: KFP14 was a gift from Erin O'Shea (Addgene plasmid # 119796 ; http://n2t.net/addgene:119796 ; RRID:Addgene_119796)
