[The description below was written by a language model from this plasmid's Addgene catalogue record and pLannotate feature annotations shown in this document.]
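Description:
KFP14 is an integration vector for the cyanobacterium Synechococcus elongatus PCC 7942, built to place an epitope-tagged copy of the sigma factor RpoD6 (locus Synpcc7942_1557) at neutral site 1 of the chromosome. It is catalogued as a bacterial expression plasmid of about 7.8 kb. It replicates in E. coli from a ColE1/pMB1-type origin that sits beside the pBR322 bom region and a remnant of rop, pointing to a pBR322-derived backbone. Selection is with spectinomycin and streptomycin through an aadA (SmR) adenylyltransferase gene. The flanking fragments of an integron integrase, GmR and qacE suggest the marker was lifted as part of an integron-derived cassette. A partial β-lactamase fragment is also annotated, but ampicillin is not a listed selection.

The payload is an open reading frame of roughly 890 bp encoding a group 2-type sigma factor, followed shortly downstream by a sequence annotated as a partial FLAG epitope, which is consistent with a C-terminal tag. The automated annotation labels this ORF as sigA4/rpoD4 on the basis of homology, whereas the catalogue entry identifies it as RpoD6. The repository designation should be taken as the intended identity. No promoter is annotated, and the record does not say whether the roughly 800 bp upstream of the ORF carries the native regulatory region. The neutral site 1 homology arms are not annotated as such. The hits to cobL and to a nucleoside diphosphate kinase, which lie outside the insert and marker, may represent cyanobacterial genomic sequence in those arms, but this is an inference. Double recombination would deliver the tagged gene and the marker into the genome. The associated work concerns an RpaA-dependent sigma factor cascade in circadian transcription, where a tagged sigma factor would allow antibody-based detection.
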