Features (pLannotate 1.2.2; 13 found; start..end, strand, type, name):
    801..1688    +  CDS            sigA4: SIGA4_SYNE7 - Also known as rpoD4. Protein inferred from homology: Swiss-Prot protein existence level 3. Sigma factors are initiation factors that promote the attachment of RNA polymerase to specific initiation sites and are then released. From Synechococcus elongatus (strain PCC 7942 / FACHB-805) (Anacystis nidulans R2).
   1749..1769    +  CDS            FLAG (fragment): FLAG® epitope tag, followed by an enterokinase cleavage site
   1836..2183    -  CDS            cobL (fragment): COBL_SINSX - Experimental evidence at protein level: Swiss-Prot protein existence level 1. Catalyzes the methylation of both C-5 and C-15 in precorrin- 6Y to form precorrin-8X. From Sinorhizobium sp.
   2328..2900    -  CDS            int (fragment) (sequence partly withheld): INT2_ECOLX - Protein inferred from homology: Swiss-Prot protein existence level 3. Putative integrase believed to be involved in the insertion of antibiotic resistance genes into plasmids and transposons. From Escherichia coli.
   2986..3042    +  CDS            GmR (fragment): gentamycin acetyltransferase; aacC1; confers resistance to gentamycin
   3049..3840    +  CDS            SmR: aminoglycoside adenylyltransferase (Murphy, 1985); aadA; confers resistance to spectinomycin and streptomycin
   4004..4093    +  CDS            qacE (fragment): QACE_ECOLX - Protein inferred from homology: Swiss-Prot protein existence level 3. Multidrug exporter. Is implicated for the resistance to bacteriocidal quaternary ammonium compounds. From Escherichia coli.
   4230..4255    -  misc_feature   MCS (fragment): pUC18/19 multiple cloning site
   5270..5822    +  CDS            bla(M) (fragment): β-lactamase lacking the signal sequence; bla(M); allows cytosolic expression of β-lactamase
   5994..6582    +  rep_origin     ori: high-copy-number ColE1/pMB1/pBR322/pUC origin of replication
   6768..6908    -  misc_feature   bom: basis of mobility region from pBR322
   7010..7049    -  CDS            rop (fragment): Rop protein, which maintains plasmids at low copy number; rop
   7205..7648    -  CDS            ndkC-1: NDKC_DICDI - Also known as gip17, ndkB. Experimental evidence at protein level: Swiss-Prot protein existence level 1. Major role in the synthesis of nucleoside triphosphates other than ATP. From Dictyostelium discoideum (Slime mold).
>Addgene plasmid #119796 | KFP14 | addgene full sequence | sequence record 237904 | Addgene NGS Result
CGCAGCGGGCGAGTCGGATTGACCCGGTAGGGATTTCGCCAGATCAATGCCCGTGGTTTGTTTCAGCTTC
TCCAGCAAGCTAGCGATTTGGGTAGCGCTGCCTTCCCCTTCGCCAATCACAGTGATCGACTCCACGTCGA
TATCTGGCACGGTGCCTGAAAGCGTGACGAGCAGGGACTCGAAGCTTAGTGGAGTTCAGCATCGCCCCAC
TTTAGCAAGACAAAAGGGCAAGACCCTAGGCCCCGCCCAACAGCGACTGAGACCAGCGGTCGCAATCGAA
TGAGTAACGAGATTGTAAAAAACTGATGATGCGATCGTTGATTTCGTGATGTTGAGAGGTCTTACTTTTT
AATCACTAAAATCAACAATATTTATCAAGGCAACTATTTCGAGACACTGATTTGGGTTTGACCGCGAGTG
CTCCCTAGCCGATCGATAACCCGCCACTGCTGCTCTTTCGGCTGGTAGAGCTTTTGCAGGAACTCAAGCG
CCGACTGGCGGTCGCAAAACTCTAAGAATTGACCATTCACTTCTACGAAGAAAGGCGCGGGTAACTTGTA
GTCAGCCATACAGAAATTTTTCAGAACTCAGCAGAATGCCCCAAGGATGGCAGAACTTCGTTAAGCTGTA
GTTATTTAAAAATCATGGAGAAGTGAAGAAACTGTAATCCCTCTTACATTTTCGACACATTCCTGATCTG
AAGATAACCTTAAGAGCCTTGGTTAAAATCAACTTCTTGCTGCATTTTTCTCTTAATGCTTTCGGGGGTG
CGTATGGCGAGTGCTTCGGCTCATGCTGTCGCGACGGCTCAGCGACGAACAAGAGATAACGTCAGTTGGT
ATCTCAGCTCCATCGGTCGGATTCCATTGCTCACCGCCGATCAGGAGATCGAGCTGGGGCAGAAAGTGCA
GGTGATGATGAACCTGCTGGAAGAAACTTCTAGCGATCGCACGTTTACTGAGGCCGAAACCGCAGCGATC
CAGCTGGGGCAGCGTGCTAAGGAACGGATGATCAAGGCCAACTTGCGTCTTGTGGTCTCTGTGGCCAAAA
AGTACCAAGGTAAGGGTCTTGAGTTTCTTGACCTGATCCAAGAAGGCGCTCTCGGGCTAGAACGTGCTGT
CGAGAAATTTGACCCCTCCAAGGGCTACAAGTTTTCCACCTATGCCTTTTGGTGGATTCGCCAGAGCATG
ACAAGGGCGATCGCCTGCCAATCGCGCACTATTCGCCTGCCGGTTCACTTGACTGAACGGCTGAGCCAAA
TCCGCAAAGTGACTCGGGAACTGGCGCACGAGCTAGGCCGTTTGCCCTCTCGCCAAGAAATTGCAGAAGC
GGTTCAGTTGCCACTGAATGACCTCGAAACAATTCTGCGTCAGTCGCGCCAATGCACCAGCCTAGATGCT
CCAGTCAGTGGTGAAGATGGCAAGAGTTTCCTGGGTGAGCTGATTGCTGATCCCAACGGCAATGAGCCCA
TGGACATCATGGAAAATGCCATGCAGCGCGAGCAGCTTGATGCTTGGCTCGAGCATCTCACGCCCCAAGA
GCGCCAGGTGCTCTATCTCCGCTTTGGACTGGGTGATGGCGAACGTCATACCCTCGCTGAAATCGGCCGG
ATGATGGAAGTCTCGCGCGAGCGGGTCCGCCAAGTTGAGGTCAAAGCGCTGCGTAAGCTCCGCAACCTGA
CGAAGCGATCGCGGATTGCTGTCGACTACAAGGACCACGACGGTGACTACAAGGACCACGACATCGACTA
CAAGGACGACGACGACAAGTGAGTCGCTTCCCTGTCCAGTCCTCCTGTCTGTCTTAAGCAGCTTAGGCGC
GATCGCCTAGGCTGTTTTTTTGACCGTCCATTGCGTGATCGGTGCCAGCGATTTCCAGCCGAGAAAGCGG
CCGATCGGTTCCGCTCGCTGCACCGCCACACGGATTAAATCTCCCCCCCAGCGCTGCTGTCCAGCCAAAA
CGACTTGCTCGCTTTCGAGGGTAACGGCGTTAACAACTAGCCGCCCACCCATCGGCAGCGCTTGCCAGCA
TTGATCGAGCACACCTGGAGCAGTGACACCGCCACCGATGAAGATGGCATCCGGTTGGGGCAAGCCACTC
AGCGTAGCCGGTGCTGAACCGGCAACCACTTGCAGGTTCGGAACCCCGAGGGCGATCGCATTCTGTGTAA
GCTTGCATGCCTGCAGGTCGACTCTAGAGCTTTATGCTTGTAAACCGTTTTGTGAAAAAATTTTTAAAAT
AAAAAAGGGGACCTCTAGGGTCCCCAATTAATTAGTAATATAATCTATTAAAGGTCATTCAAAAGGTCAT
CCACCGGATCAATTCCCCTGCTCGCGCAGGCTGGGTGCCAAGCTCTCGGGTAACATCAAGGCCCGATCCT
TGGAGCCCTTGCCCTCCCGCACGATGATCGT
[255 nt withheld, positions 2412-2666]
CGTGGAGACCGAAACCTTGCGCTCGTTCGCCAGCCAGGACAGAAATGCCTCGACTTCGCTGCTGCCCAAG
GTTGCCGGGTGACGCACACCGTGGAAACGGATGAAGGCACGAACCCAGTGGACATAAGCCTGTTCGGTTC
GTAAGCTGTAATGCAAGTAGCGTATGCGCTCACGCAACTGGTCCAGAACCTTGACCGAACGCAGCGGTGG
TAACGGCGCAGTGGCGGTTTTCATGGCTTGTTATGACTGTTTTTTTGGGGTACAGTCTATGCCTCGGGCA
TCCAAGCAGCAAGCGCGTTACGCCGTGGGTCGATGTTTGATGTTATGGAGCAGCAACGATGTTACGCAGC
AGGGCAGTCGCCCTAAAACAAAGTTAAACATCATGAGGGAAGCGGTGATCGCCGAAGTATCGACTCAACT
ATCAGAGGTAGTTGGCGTCATCGAGCGCCATCTCGAACCGACGTTGCTGGCCGTACATTTGTACGGCTCC
GCAGTGGATGGCGGCCTGAAGCCACACAGTGATATTGATTTGCTGGTTACGGTGACCGTAAGGCTTGATG
AAACAACGCGGCGAGCTTTGATCAACGACCTTTTGGAAACTTCGGCTTCCCCTGGAGAGAGCGAGATTCT
CCGCGCTGTAGAAGTCACCATTGTTGTGCACGACGACATCATTCCGTGGCGTTATCCAGCTAAGCGCGAA
CTGCAATTTGGAGAATGGCAGCGCAATGACATTCTTGCAGGTATCTTCGAGCCAGCCACGATCGACATTG
ATCTGGCTATCTTGCTGACAAAAGCAAGAGAACATAGCGTTGCCTTGGTAGGTCCAGCGGCGGAGGAACT
CTTTGATCCGGTTCCTGAACAGGATCTATTTGAGGCGCTAAATGAAACCTTAACGCTATGGAACTCGCCG
CCCGACTGGGCTGGCGATGAGCGAAATGTAGTGCTTACGTTGTCCCGCATTTGGTACAGCGCAGTAACCG
GCAAAATCGCGCCGAAGGATGTCGCTGCCGACTGGGCAATGGAGCGCCTGCCGGCCCAGTATCAGCCCGT
CATACTTGAAGCTAGACAGGCTTATCTTGGACAAGAAGAAGATCGCTTGGCCTCGCGCGCAGATCAGTTG
GAAGAATTTGTCCACTACGTGAAAGGCGAGATCACCAAGGTAGTCGGCAAATAATGTCTAACAATTCGTT
CAAGCCGACGCCGCTTCGCGGCGCGGCTTAACTCAAGCGTTAGATGCACTAAGCACATAATTGCTCACAG
CCAAACTATCAGGTCAAGTCTGCTTTTATTATTTTTAAGCGTGCATAATAAGCCCTACACAAATTGGGAG
ATATATCATGAAAGGCTGGCTTTTTCTTGTTATCGCAATAGTTGGCGAAGTAATCGCAACATCCGCATTA
AAATCTAGCGAGGGCTTTACTAAGCTGATCCGGTGGATGACCTTTTGAATGACCTTTAATAGATTATATT
ACTAATTAATTGGGGACCCTAGAGGTCCCCTTTTTTATTTTAAAAATTTTTTCACAAAACGGTTTACAAG
CATACTAGAGGATCGGCGGCCGCGGATCCCCGGGTACCGAGCTCGAATTTCGAGCTTCTGGAGCAGGAAG
ATGTCGCGGGCATTAGCACCAGCGGTCTGCCAAGCCTCCGCCAGCCGTTGGGTCCCTTCCGCTTGAGCTT
TTCCATCTTCGACGATACGGGCGGCGGCCCCCCGCGCTTCCGCGATCGCCCGTTTACAAGCTGCCTCAGC
TGGGGCGATCACATCGGCTTGAAGTTGCTGCTGCACCTGTTTGATCCGCTCCTGCTGCACAGGGAGTTCT
GCTTGGCTACGAGCGACTTCGGTAGCAATGTCCGCTTCAGCTTCGGCCACCACCGCTTCGCGCCGCGTCA
ACGCATCCTGAATCCGGCGCTCGGCCTCGGCTTGGGCGATCGCTACATCGCGATCGATCCGACGCAGGGC
CGTGATCTTGTCATTTTCGGCCGTTTGGATCGCAGAGGCAGCCTGGGCATCGGCTTCAGCAATTCGGGCA
TCTCGCTGCAGATCAGCCCGCTGCTTGCGTCCACTAGCCGAGAGATAACCGACCTCATCGGAAATGTTCT
GGACTTGCAGCGTATCGAGGACTAGACCCAGCTGCTCAAGGTCATCCTCCGCCTCTTCCAGCAGACTTTT
GGCAAAGGCAATTTTGTCCTCGTTGATCTGCTCCGGCGTGAGGCTGGCTAAAACACCACGCAAGTTGCCT
TCGAGGGTCTCCTTGGCAATTTGCTCGATTTCCTTACGGTTTTTGCCAAGCAGCCGCTCGATCGCGTTGT
GGATGGTCGGTTCTTCCCCAGCAATCTTGATATTGGCAACGCCTTCAACAGTCAGGGGAATGCCGCCCTT
GGAGAAGGCATTGGAAACGCGCAACTCAATGATCATGTTGGTCAGATCCATGCGGAGCGCTTTTTCCAGC
AGAGGTACCCGCAGGCTGCTGCCGCCCTTGACCAAGCGATAGCCAACTCGGCGGCCATCACTACTGCGGC
GACTACTGCCAGCAAAGATCAAAATTTCACTGGGTTGGCAGATGTAGTAGAGATTGCGCAGGACTAAGCT
GCCAGCCCCGGCGACTCACCAGTCACAGAAAAGCATCTTACGGATGGCATGACAGTAAGAGAATTATGCA
GTGCTGCCATAACCATGAGTGATAACACTGCGGCCAACTTACTTCTGACAACGATCGGAGGACCGAAGGA
GCTAACCGCTTTTTTGCACAACATGGGGGATCATGTAACTCGCCTTGATCGTTGGGAACCGGAGCTGAAT
GAAGCCATACCAAACGACGAGCGTGACACCACGATGCCTGCAGCAATGGCAACAACGTTGCGCAAACTAT
TAACTGGCGAACTACTTACTCTAGCTTCCCGGCAACAATTAATAGACTGGATGGAGGCGGATAAAGTTGC
AGGACCACTTCTGCGCTCGGCCCTTCCGGCTGGCTGGTTTATTGCTGATAAATCTGGAGCCGGTGAGCGT
GGGTCTCGCGGTATCATTGCAGCACTGGGGCCAGATGGTAAGCCCTCCCGTATCGTAGTTATCTACACGA
CGGGGAGTCAGGCAACTATGGATGAACGAAATAGACAGATCGCTGAGATAGGTGCCTCACTGATTAAGCA
TTGGTAACTGTCAGACCAAGTTTACTCATATATACTTTAGATTGATTTAAAACTTCATTTTTAATTTAAA
AGGATCTAGGTGAAGATCCTTTTTGATAATCTCATGACCAAAATCCCTTAACGTGAGTTTTCGTTCCACT
GAGCGTCAGACCCCGTAGAAAAGATCAAAGGATCTTCTTGAGATCCTTTTTTTCTGCGCGTAATCTGCTG
CTTGCAAACAAAAAAACCACCGCTACCAGCGGTGGTTTGTTTGCCGGATCAAGAGCTACCAACTCTTTTT
CCGAAGGTAACTGGCTTCAGCAGAGCGCAGATACCAAATACTGTCCTTCTAGTGTAGCCGTAGTTAGGCC
ACCACTTCAAGAACTCTGTAGCACCGCCTACATACCTCGCTCTGCTAATCCTGTTACCAGTGGCTGCTGC
CAGTGGCGATAAGTCGTGTCTTACCGGGTTGGACTCAAGACGATAGTTACCGGATAAGGCGCAGCGGTCG
GGCTGAACGGGGGGTTCGTGCACACAGCCCAGCTTGGAGCGAACGACCTACACCGAACTGAGATACCTAC
AGCGTGAGCTATGAGAAAGCGCCACGCTTCCCGAAGGGAGAAAGGCGGACAGGTATCCGGTAAGCGGCAG
GGTCGGAACAGGAGAGCGCACGAGGGAGCTTCCAGGGGGAAACGCCTGGTATCTTTATAGTCCTGTCGGG
TTTCGCCACCTCTGACTTGAGCGTCGATTTTTGTGATGCTCGTCAGGGGGGCGGAGCCTATGGAAAAACG
CCAGCAACGCGGCCTTTTTACGGTTCCTGGCCTTTTGCTGGCCTTTTGCTCACATGTTCTTTCCTGCGTT
ATCCCCTGATTCTGTGGATAACCGTATTACCGCCTTTGAGTGAGCTGATACCGCTCGCCGCAGCCGAACG
ACCGAGCGCAGCGAGTCAGTGAGCGAGGAAGCGGAAGAGCGCCTGATGCGGTATTTTCTCCTTACGCATC
TGTGCGGTATTTCACACCGCATATGGTGCACTCTCAGTACAATCTGCTCTGATGCCGCATAGTTAAGCCA
GTATACACTCCGCTATCGCTACGTGACTGGGTCATGGCTGCGCCCCGACACCCGCCAACACCCGCTGACG
CGCCCTGACGGGCTTGTCTGCTCCCGGCATCCGCTTACAGACAAGCTGTGACCGTCTCCGGGAGCTGCAT
GTGTCAGAGGTTTTCACCGTCATCACCGAAACGCGCGAGGCAGGATCGATCCGGCAGCCGGCGGAGCGCT
GCTTTCTTGGCAAGCGGTCGCCAGCCCCAACGCCAGGGCTGCCAGCCCGAAACAGCGGGGCAAGGCAGCT
TGGAAGGGCGATCGCAGCACGGGCATGGCAATGTCTCTCTGAAGGAATGCAGACCTTATTCGTACAGCCA
GGGTTGAATCGTGGGGGTCCAATCACTTAGCTCTGCTGGGCTAAACCAGAGAGCAATTTCCTGTTGTGCT
GTTTCGATTGCATCCGAGCCATGGATGATGTTGCGGCCAATATTGACACCAAAATCACCACGGATGGTGC
CCGGTTCTGCCGTCAGCGGATTGGTAGCGCCGATCAACTTGCGAGCAGCCGCCACAACGCCTTCGCCTTC
CAAGACGATCGCCACGATCGGCCCAGAGGTGATGAACTCGACGAGGCCATTGAAGAAGGGGCGCTCGCGG
TGGACAGCATAGTGCTGTTCGGCCAGCTCGCGACTGGGCTTCAGCTGCTTTAGGCCCACCAGTTTGAAGC
CTTTTTGCTCAAAGCGGCCGATGATCGTACCGACCAAACCCCGCTGAACGCCATCGGGCTTGATGGCAAT
AAATGTGCGTTCCACAGACATCTAGATAGTCCTCAAGACGAGGCAAGCATTGAGCTTGCCTTCCTATGGT
TCGGGATCACTGGGATTCTTGACAAGCGATCGCGGTCACATCGCTATCTCTTAGGACTT
