>Addgene plasmid #119796 | KFP14 | depositor partial sequence | sequence record 226883 | ATCC PC7942 reverse complement of 1614397-1614996 (contains CDS for rpoD6 without stop codon)
ATGGCGAGTGCTTCGGCTCATGCTGTCGCGACGGCTCAGCGACGAACAAGAGATAACGTCAGTTGGTATC
TCAGCTCCATCGGTCGGATTCCATTGCTCACCGCCGATCAGGAGATCGAGCTGGGGCAGAAAGTGCAGGT
GATGATGAACCTGCTGGAAGAAACTTCTAGCGATCGCACGTTTACTGAGGCCGAAACCGCAGCGATCCAG
CTGGGGCAGCGTGCTAAGGAACGGATGATCAAGGCCAACTTGCGTCTTGTGGTCTCTGTGGCCAAAAAGT
ACCAAGGTAAGGGTCTTGAGTTTCTTGACCTGATCCAAGAAGGCGCTCTCGGGCTAGAACGTGCTGTCGA
GAAATTTGACCCCTCCAAGGGCTACAAGTTTTCCACCTATGCCTTTTGGTGGATTCGCCAGAGCATGACA
AGGGCGATCGCCTGCCAATCGCGCACTATTCGCCTGCCGGTTCACTTGACTGAACGGCTGAGCCAAATCC
GCAAAGTGACTCGGGAACTGGCGCACGAGCTAGGCCGTTTGCCCTCTCGCCAAGAAATTGCAGAAGCGGT
TCAGTTGCCACTGAATGACCTCGAAACAATTCTGCGTCAGTCGCGCCAATGCACCAGCCTAGATGCTCCA
GTCAGTGGTGAAGATGGCAAGAGTTTCCTGGGTGAGCTGATTGCTGATCCCAACGGCAATGAGCCCATGG
ACATCATGGAAAATGCCATGCAGCGCGAGCAGCTTGATGCTTGGCTCGAGCATCTCACGCCCCAAGAGCG
CCAGGTGCTCTATCTCCGCTTTGGACTGGGTGATGGCGAACGTCATACCCTCGCTGAAATCGGCCGGATG
ATGGAAGTCTCGCGCGAGCGGGTCCGCCAAGTTGAGGTCAAAGCGCTGCGTAAGCTCCGCAACCTGACGA
AGCGATCGCGGATTGCTGTC
