>Addgene plasmid #119796 | KFP14 | depositor partial sequence | sequence record 226884 | ATCC PCC7942 1613467-1614396 bps (contains promoter)
AAGTGGAGTTCAGCATCGCCCCACTTTAGCAAGACAAAAGGGCAAGACCCTAGGCCCCGCCCAACAGCGA
CTGAGACCAGCGGTCGCAATCGAATGAGTAACGAGATTGTAAAAAACTGATGATGCGATCGTTGATTTCG
TGATGTTGAGAGGTCTTACTTTTTAATCACTAAAATCAACAATATTTATCAAGGCAACTATTTCGAGACA
CTGATTTGGGTTTGACCGCGAGTGCTCCCTAGCCGATCGATAACCCGCCACTGCTGCTCTTTCGGCTGGT
AGAGCTTTTGCAGGAACTCAAGCGCCGACTGGCGGTCGCAAAACTCTAAGAATTGACCATTCACTTCTAC
GAAGAAAGGCGCGGGTAACTTGTAGTCAGCCATACAGAAATTTTTCAGAACTCAGCAGAATGCCCCAAGG
ATGGCAGAACTTCGTTAAGCTGTAGTTATTTAAAAATCATGGAGAAGTGAAGAAACTGTAATCCCTCTTA
CATTTTCGACACATTCCTGATCTGAAGATAACCTTAAGAGCCTTGGTTAAAATCAACTTCTTGCTGCATT
TTTCTCTTAATGCTTTCGGGGGTGCGT
