>Addgene plasmid #119796 | KFP14 | depositor partial sequence | sequence record 226885 | Epitope tag sequence (encodes DYKDHDGDYKDHDIDYKDDDDK)
GACTACAAGGACCACGACGGTGACTACAAGGACCACGACATCGACTACAAGGACGACGACGACAAG
